Addgene plasmid #186850: pTRE3G-human cGASdeltaN C396/397A-HA
Purpose: Doxycycline-dependent expression of human cGAS gene in mammalian cells by retroviral transduction
Depositing lab: Jonathan Kagan. Depositing organization: Boston Children's Hospital. Publication: Species-specific self-DNA detection mechanisms by mammalian cyclic GMP-AMP synthases. Mosallanejad K, Kennedy SN, Bahleda KM, Slavik KM, Zhou W, Govande AA, Hancks DC, Kranzusch PJ, Kagan JC. Sci Immunol. 2023 Jan 20;8(79):eabp9765. doi: 10.1126/sciimmunol.abp9765. Epub 2023 Jan 20. PubMed 36662885.
Backbone
  Vector backbone: pRetroX-TRE3G Vector
  Backbone manufacturer: Takara Bio
  Backbone size w/o insert (bp): 6600
  Vector type: Retroviral
  Selectable markers: Puromycin
Growth in bacteria
  Bacterial resistance: Ampicillin, 100 μg/mL
  Growth temperature: 37°C
  Growth strain: NEB Stable
  Copy number: High Copy
Gene/Insert
  Gene/Insert name: Human cGAS truncation mutant (160-522 a.a.) with DNA binding mutantation C396/397A) and C-terminal HA tag (alt names: cGAS; cGASdeltaN)
  Species: H. sapiens (human), Synthetic
  Insert size (bp): 1128
  Mutation: N-terminal truncation, C396A, C397A
  Entrez Gene: Adamts1 (a.k.a. ADAM-TS1, ADAMTS, ADAMTS-1, C3-C5, METH-1, METH1)
  Promoter: TRE3G
  Tag / fusion protein: HA (C terminal on insert)
  Cloning method: Ligation Independent Cloning
  Sequencing primers: 5′ pCEP_Fw (agagctcgtttagtgaaccg); 3′ MSCV_Rv (cagcggggctgctaaagcgcatgc)
Terms and licenses: Academic/Nonprofit Terms; Industry Terms: Not Available to Industry
Depositor comments: Contains Kozak sequence (gccacc) before start codon. C396/397A: DNA-binding mutant. Please visit https://www.biorxiv.org/content/10.1101/2022.03.09.483681v2 for bioRxiv preprint.
How to cite: pTRE3G-human cGASdeltaN C396/397A-HA was a gift from Jonathan Kagan (Addgene plasmid # 186850 ; http://n2t.net/addgene:186850 ; RRID:Addgene_186850)
