[The description below was written by a language model from this plasmid's Addgene catalogue record and pLannotate feature annotations shown in this document.]
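Description:
pTRE3G-human cGASdeltaN C396/397A-HA is a self-inactivating gammaretroviral vector built on the pRetroX-TRE3G backbone for doxycycline-controlled expression of a mutant human cGAS in mammalian cells after retroviral transduction. In bacteria it is maintained through a high-copy ColE1/pUC-type origin and selected with ampicillin via the β-lactamase gene. The viral genome is transcribed in packaging cells from a hybrid CMV enhancer/promoter fused to a truncated 5' LTR. It carries a Ψ packaging signal with a truncated gag segment lacking its start codon, and it ends in a ΔU3 3' LTR. Because of that deletion, LTR promoter activity is lost after integration and expression depends on the internal promoters.

The payload sits downstream of the TRE3G(V) promoter, a third-generation Tet-responsive promoter that is silent until bound by the Tet-On 3G transactivator in the presence of doxycycline. The transactivator is not encoded on this plasmid and must be supplied separately. The insert encodes residues 160–522 of human cGAS, that is, the protein lacking its N-terminal domain. It carries C396A and C397A substitutions that the depositor describes as a DNA-binding mutant, is preceded by a Kozak sequence, and is fused to a C-terminal HA epitope. The annotation software matches this tag as a fragment of a 3xHA element, consistent with a single HA tag. A separate mouse PGK promoter drives puromycin N-acetyltransferase for selection of transduced cells. The catalogue's Entrez Gene link points to Adamts1, which appears to be a database error, since the name, insert description and feature table all indicate cGAS. The construct serves for inducible expression of a DNA-binding-deficient cGAS, in work on self-DNA detection by mammalian cGAS enzymes.
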