Features (pLannotate 1.2.2; 19 found; start..end, strand, type, name):
    316..519     +  promoter       CMV promoter: human cytomegalovirus (CMV) immediate early promoter
    520..695     +  LTR            5' LTR (truncated): truncated long terminal repeat from Moloney murine sarcoma virus
    817..1091    +  misc_feature   MESV Ψ (fragment): packaging signal of murine embryonic stem cell virus
   1158..1574    +  CDS            gag (truncated): truncated Moloney murine leukemia virus (MMLV) gag gene lacking the start codon
   1614..1963    +  promoter       TRE3GV promoter: 3rd-generation Tet-responsive promoter that can be activated by binding of Tet-On® 3G, optimized for retroviral and lentiviral vectors
   1979..3067    +  CDS            CGAS (fragment): CGAS_HUMAN - Also known as C6orf150 From Homo sapiens (Human).
   3068..3095    +  CDS            3xHA (fragment): three tandem HA epitope tags
   3128..3627    +  promoter       PGK promoter: mouse phosphoglycerate kinase 1 promoter
   3648..4247    +  CDS            PuroR: puromycin N-acetyltransferase; pac from Streptomyces alboniger; confers resistance to puromycin
   4314..4386    +  CDS            env (fragment): murine leukemia virus gPr80 envelope polyprotein precursor; env; proteolytically cleaved into gp70SU and p15TM subunits
   4428..4853    +  LTR            3' LTR (ΔU3): self-inactivating 3' long terminal repeat (LTR) from Moloney murine leukemia virus
   4922..4962    +  CDS            rop (fragment): Rop protein, which maintains plasmids at low copy number; rop
   5064..5102    +  misc_feature   bom (fragment): basis of mobility region from pBR322
   5119..5448    +  promoter       SV40 promoter: SV40 enhancer and early promoter
   5454..5555    +  misc_feature   bom (fragment): basis of mobility region from pBR322
   5741..6329    -  rep_origin     ori: high-copy-number ColE1/pMB1/pBR322/pUC origin of replication
   6500..7360    -  CDS            AmpR: β-lactamase; bla; confers resistance to ampicillin, carbenicillin, and related antibiotics
   7361..7465    -  promoter       AmpR promoter: bla
   7651..315     +  enhancer       CMV enhancer (across the origin): human cytomegalovirus immediate early enhancer
>Addgene plasmid #186850 | pTRE3G-human cGASdeltaN C396/397A-HA | addgene full sequence | sequence record 366039 | Addgene NGS Result
ATGGAGTTCCGCGTTACATAACTTACGGTAAATGGCCCGCCTGGCTGACCGCCCAACGACCCCCGCCCAT
TGACGTCAATAATGACGTATGTTCCCATAGTAACGCCAATAGGGACTTTCCATTGACGTCAATGGGTGGA
GTATTTACGGTAAACTGCCCACTTGGCAGTACATCAAGTGTATCATATGCCAAGTACGCCCCCTATTGAC
GTCAATGACGGTAAATGGCCCGCCTGGCATTATGCCCAGTACATGACCTTATGGGACTTTCCTACTTGGC
AGTACATCTACGTATTAGTCATCGCTATTACCATGGTGATGCGGTTTTGGCAGTACATCAATGGGCGTGG
ATAGCGGTTTGACTCACGGGGATTTCCAAGTCTCCACCCCATTGACGTCAATGGGAGTTTGTTTTGGCAC
CAAAATCAACGGGACTTTCCAAAATGTCGTAACAACTCCGCCCCATTGACGCAAATGGGCGGTAGGCGTG
TACGGTGGGAGGTCTATATAAGCAGAGCTCAATAAAAGAGCCCACAACCCCTCACTCGGCGCGCCAGTCT
TCCGATAGACTGCGTCGCCCGGGTACCCGTATTCCCAATAAAGCCTCTTGCTGTTTGCATCCGAATCGTG
GTCTCGCTGTTCCTTGGGAGGGTCTCCTCTGAGTGATTGACTACCCACGACGGGGGTCTTTCATTTGGGG
GCTCGTCCGGGATTTGGAGACCCCTGCCCAGGGACCACCGACCCACCACCGGGAGGTAAGCTGGCCAGCA
ACTTATCTGTGTCTGTCCGATTGTCTAGTGTCTATGTTTGATGTTATGCGCCTGCGTCTGTACTAGTTAG
CTAACTAGCTCTGTATCTGGCGGACCCGTGGTGGAACTGACGAGTTCTGAACACCCGGCCGCAACCCTGG
GAGACGTCCCAGGGACTTTGGGGGCCGTTTTTGTGGCCCGACCTGAGGAAGGGAGTCGATGTGGAATCCG
ACCCCGTCAGGATATGTGGTTCTGGTAGGAGACGAGAACCTAAAACAGTTCCCGCCTCCGTCTGAATTTT
TGCTTTCGGTTTGGAACCGAAGCCGCGCGTCTTGTCTGCTGCAGCGCTGCAGCATCGTTCTGTGTTGTCT
CTGTCTGACTGTGTTTCTGTATTTGTCTGAAAATTAGGGCCAGACTGTTACCACTCCCTTAAGTTTGACC
TTAGGTCACTGGAAAGATGTCGAGCGGATCGCTCACAACCAGTCGGTAGATGTCAAGAAGAGACGTTGGG
TTACCTTCTGCTCTGCAGAATGGCCAACCTTTAACGTCGGATGGCCGCGAGACGGCACCTTTAACCGAGA
CCTCATCACCCAGGTTAAGATCAAGGTCTTTTCACCTGGCCCGCATGGACACCCAGACCAGGTCCCCTAC
ATCGTGACCTGGGAAGCCTTGGCTTTTGACCCCCCTCCCTGGGTCAAGCCCTTTGTACACCCTAAGCCTC
CGCCTCCTCTTCCTCCATCCGCCCCGTCTCTCCCCCTTGAACCTCCTCGTTCGACCCCGCCTCGATCCTC
CCTTTATCCAGCCCTCACTCCTTCTCTAGGCGCCGGAATTGAAGATCTCGATGAGGCCCTTTCGTCTTCA
CTCGAGTTTACTCCCTATCAGTGATAGAGAACGTATGAAGAGTTTACTCCCTATCAGTGATAGAGAACGT
ATGCAGACTTTACTCCCTATCAGTGATAGAGAACGTATAAGGAGTTTACTCCCTATCAGTGATAGAGAAC
GTATGACCAGTTTACTCCCTATCAGTGATAGAGAACGTATCTACAGTTTACTCCCTATCAGTGATAGAGA
ACGTATATCCAGTTTACTCCCTATCAGTGATAGAGAACGTATGTCGAGGTAGGCGTGTACGGTGGGCGCC
TATAAAAGCAGAGCTCGTTTAGTGAACCGTCAGATCGCCTGGAGCAATTCCACAACACTTTTGTCTTATA
CTTGGATCCGCCACCATGCCTGGGGCCTCGAAGCTCCGGGCGGTTTTGGAGAAGTTGAAGCTCAGCCGCG
ATGATATCTCCACGGCGGCGGGGATGGTGAAAGGGGTTGTGGACCACCTGCTGCTCAGACTGAAGTGCGA
CTCCGCGTTCAGAGGCGTCGGGCTGCTGAACACCGGGAGCTACTATGAGCACGTGAAGATTTCTGCACCT
AATGAATTTGATGTCATGTTTAAACTGGAAGTCCCCAGAATTCAACTAGAAGAATATTCCAACACTCGTG
CATATTACTTTGTGAAATTTAAAAGAAATCCGAAAGAAAATCCTCTGAGTCAGTTTTTAGAAGGTGAAAT
ATTATCAGCTTCTAAGATGCTGTCAAAGTTTAGGAAAATCATTAAGGAAGAAATTAACGACATTAAAGAT
ACAGATGTCATCATGAAGAGGAAAAGAGGAGGGAGCCCTGCTGTAACACTTCTTATTAGTGAAAAAATAT
CTGTGGATATAACCCTGGCTTTGGAATCAAAAAGTAGCTGGCCTGCTAGCACCCAAGAAGGCCTGCGCAT
TCAAAACTGGCTTTCAGCAAAAGTTAGGAAGCAACTACGACTAAAGCCATTTTACCTTGTACCCAAGCAT
GCAAAGGAAGGAAATGGTTTCCAAGAAGAAACATGGCGGCTATCCTTCTCTCACATCGAAAAGGAAATTT
TGAACAATCATGGAAAATCTAAAACGGCCGCTGAAAACAAAGAAGAGAAATGTTGCAGGAAAGATTGTTT
AAAACTAATGAAATACCTTTTAGAACAGCTGAAAGAAAGGTTTAAAGACAAAAAACATCTGGATAAATTC
TCTTCTTATCATGTGAAAACTGCCTTCTTTCACGTATGTACCCAGAACCCTCAAGACAGTCAGTGGGACC
GCAAAGACCTGGGCCTCTGCTTTGATAACTGCGTGACATACTTTCTTCAGTGCCTCAGGACAGAAAAACT
TGAGAATTATTTTATTCCTGAATTCAATCTATTCTCTAGCAACTTAATTGACAAAAGAAGTAAAGAATTT
CTGACAAAGCAAATTGAATATGAAAGAAACAATGAGTTTCCAGTTTTTGATGAATTTTACCCATACGATG
TTCCAGATTACGCTTGAGCGGCCGCGCCGGCGGGCCCGAATTCTACCGGGTAGGGGAGGCGCTTTTCCCA
AGGCAGTCTGGAGCATGCGCTTTAGCAGCCCCGCTGGGCACTTGGCGCTACACAAGTGGCCTCTGGCCTC
GCACACATTCCACATCCACCGGTAGGCGCCAACCGGCTCCGTTCTTTGGTGGCCCCTTCGCGCCACCTTC
TACTCCTCCCCTAGTCAGGAAGTTCCCCCCCGCCCCGCAGCTCGCGTCGTGCAGGACGTGACAAATGGAA
GTAGCACGTCTCACTAGTCTCGTGCAGATGGACAGCACCGCTGAGCAATGGAAGCGGGTAGGCCTTTGGG
GCAGCGGCCAATAGCAGCTTTGCTCCTTCGCTTTCTGGGCTCAGAGGCTGGGAAGGGGTGGGTCCGGGGG
CGGGCTCAGGGGCGGGCTCAGGGGCGGGGCGGGCGCCCGAAGGTCCTCCGGAGGCCCGGCATTCTGCACG
CTTCAAAAGCGCACGTCTGCCGCGCTGTTCTCCTCTTCCTCATCTCCGGGCCTTTCGACCTGCAGCCCAA
GCTTACCATGACCGAGTACAAGCCCACGGTGCGCCTCGCCACCCGCGACGACGTCCCCAGGGCCGTACGC
ACCCTCGCCGCCGCGTTCGCCGACTACCCCGCCACGCGCCACACCGTCGATCCGGACCGCCACATCGAGC
GGGTCACCGAGCTGCAAGAACTCTTCCTCACGCGCGTCGGGCTCGACATCGGCAAGGTGTGGGTCGCGGA
CGACGGCGCCGCGGTGGCGGTCTGGACCACGCCGGAGAGCGTCGAAGCGGGGGCGGTGTTCGCCGAGATC
GGCCCGCGCATGGCCGAGTTGAGCGGTTCCCGGCTGGCCGCGCAGCAACAGATGGAAGGCCTCCTGGCGC
CGCACCGGCCCAAGGAGCCCGCGTGGTTCCTGGCCACCGTCGGCGTCTCGCCCGACCACCAGGGCAAGGG
TCTGGGCAGCGCCGTCGTGCTCCCCGGAGTGGAGGCGGCCGAGCGCGCCGGGGTGCCCGCCTTCCTGGAG
ACCTCCGCGCCCCGCAACCTCCCCTTCTACGAGCGGCTCGGCTTCACCGTCACCGCCGACGTCGAGGTGC
CCGAAGGACCGCGCACCTGGTGCATGACCCGCAAGCCCGGTGCCTGACGCCCGCCCCACGACCCGCAGCG
CCCGACCGAAAGGAGCGCACGACCCCATGCATCGGCGTCTCGAGATATCAGTGGTCCAGGCTCTAGTTTT
GACTCAACAATATCACCAGCTGAAGCCTATAGAGTACGAGCCATAGATAAAATAAAAGATTTTATTTAGT
CTCCAGAAAAAGGGGGGAATGAAAGACCCCACCTGTAGGTTTGGCAAGCTAGCTTAAGTAACGCCATTTT
GCAAGGCATGGAAAAATACATAACTGAGAATAGAGAAGTTCAGATCAAGGTCAGGAACAGATGGAACAGG
GTCGACCCTAGAGAACCATCAGATGTTTCCAGGGTGCCCCAAGGACCTGAAATGACCCTGTGCCTTATTT
GAACTAACCAATCAGTTCGCTTCTCGCTTCTGTTCGCGCGCTTCTGCTCCCCGAGCTCAATAAAAGAGCC
CACAACCCCTCACTCGGGGCGCCAGTCCTCCGATTGACTGAGTCGCCCGGGTACCCGTGTATCCAATAAA
CCCTCTTGCAGTTGCATCCGACTTGTGGTCTCGCTGTTCCTTGGGAGGGTCTCCTCTGAGTGATTGACTA
CCCGTCAGCGGGGGTCTTTCATTTGGGGGCTCGTCCGGGATCGGGAGACCCCTGCCCAGGGACCACCGAC
CCACCACCGGGAGGTAAGCTGGCTGCCTCGCGCGTTTCGGTGATGACGGTGAAAACCTCTGACACATGCA
GCTCCCGGAGACGGTCACAGCTTGTCTGTAAGCGGATGCCGGGAGCAGACAAGCCCGTCAGGGCGCGTCA
GCGGGTGTTGGCGGGTGTCGGGGCGCAGCCATGACCCAGTCACGTAGCGATAGCGGAGTGTAGATCCGGC
TGTGGAATGTGTGTCAGTTAGGGTGTGGAAAGTCCCCAGGCTCCCCAGCAGGCAGAAGTATGCAAAGCAT
GCATCTCAATTAGTCAGCAACCAGGTGTGGAAAGTCCCCAGGCTCCCCAGCAGGCAGAAGTATGCAAAGC
ATGCATCTCAATTAGTCAGCAACCATAGTCCCGCCCCTAACTCCGCCCATCCCGCCCCTAACTCCGCCCA
GTTCCGCCCATTCTCCGCCCCATGGCTGACTAATTTTTTTTATTTATGCAGAGGCCGAGGCCGCCTCGGC
CTCTGAGCTATTCCAGAAGTAGTGAGGAGGCTTTTTTGGAGGCCTAGGCTTTTGCAAAAAGCTTACTGGC
TTAACTATGCGGCATCAGAGCAGATTGTACTGAGAGTGCACCATATGCGGTGTGAAATACCGCACAGATG
CGTAAGGAGAAAATACCGCATCAGGCGCTCTTCCGCTTCCTCGCTCACTGACTCGCTGCGCTCGGTCGTT
CGGCTGCGGCGAGCGGTATCAGCTCACTCAAAGGCGGTAATACGGTTATCCACAGAATCAGGGGATAACG
CAGGAAAGAACATGTGAGCAAAAGGCCAGCAAAAGGCCAGGAACCGTAAAAAGGCCGCGTTGCTGGCGTT
TTTCCATAGGCTCCGCCCCCCTGACGAGCATCACAAAAATCGACGCTCAAGTCAGAGGTGGCGAAACCCG
ACAGGACTATAAAGATACCAGGCGTTTCCCCCTGGAAGCTCCCTCGTGCGCTCTCCTGTTCCGACCCTGC
CGCTTACCGGATACCTGTCCGCCTTTCTCCCTTCGGGAAGCGTGGCGCTTTCTCATAGCTCACGCTGTAG
GTATCTCAGTTCGGTGTAGGTCGTTCGCTCCAAGCTGGGCTGTGTGCACGAACCCCCCGTTCAGCCCGAC
CGCTGCGCCTTATCCGGTAACTATCGTCTTGAGTCCAACCCGGTAAGACACGACTTATCGCCACTGGCAG
CAGCCACTGGTAACAGGATTAGCAGAGCGAGGTATGTAGGCGGTGCTACAGAGTTCTTGAAGTGGTGGCC
TAACTACGGCTACACTAGAAGGACAGTATTTGGTATCTGCGCTCTGCTGAAGCCAGTTACCTTCGGAAAA
AGAGTTGGTAGCTCTTGATCCGGCAAACAAACCACCGCTGGTAGCGGTGGTTTTTTTGTTTGCAAGCAGC
AGATTACGCGCAGAAAAAAAGGATCTCAAGAAGATCCTTTGATCTTTTCTACGGGGTCTGACGCTCAGTG
GAACGAAAACTCACGTTAAGGGATTTTGGTCATGAGATTATCAAAAAGGATCTTCACCTAGATCCTTTTA
AATTAAAAATGAAGTTTTAAATCAATCTAAAGTATATATGAGTAAACTTGGTCTGACAGTTACCAATGCT
TAATCAGTGAGGCACCTATCTCAGCGATCTGTCTATTTCGTTCATCCATAGTTGCCTGACTCCCCGTCGT
GTAGATAACTACGATACGGGAGGGCTTACCATCTGGCCCCAGTGCTGCAATGATACCGCGAGACCCACGC
TCACCGGCTCCAGATTTATCAGCAATAAACCAGCCAGCCGGAAGGGCCGAGCGCAGAAGTGGTCCTGCAA
CTTTATCCGCCTCCATCCAGTCTATTAATTGTTGCCGGGAAGCTAGAGTAAGTAGTTCGCCAGTTAATAG
TTTGCGCAACGTTGTTGCCATTGCTGCAGGCATCGTGGTGTCACGCTCGTCGTTTGGTATGGCTTCATTC
AGCTCCGGTTCCCAACGATCAAGGCGAGTTACATGATCCCCCATGTTGTGCAAAAAAGCGGTTAGCTCCT
TCGGTCCTCCGATCGTTGTCAGAAGTAAGTTGGCCGCAGTGTTATCACTCATGGTTATGGCAGCACTGCA
TAATTCTCTTACTGTCATGCCATCCGTAAGATGCTTTTCTGTGACTGGTGAGTACTCAACCAAGTCATTC
TGAGAATAGTGTATGCGGCGACCGAGTTGCTCTTGCCCGGCGTCAACACGGGATAATACCGCGCCACATA
GCAGAACTTTAAAAGTGCTCATCATTGGAAAACGTTCTTCGGGGCGAAAACTCTCAAGGATCTTACCGCT
GTTGAGATCCAGTTCGATGTAACCCACTCGTGCACCCAACTGATCTTCAGCATCTTTTACTTTCACCAGC
GTTTCTGGGTGAGCAAAAACAGGAAGGCAAAATGCCGCAAAAAAGGGAATAAGGGCGACACGGAAATGTT
GAATACTCATACTCTTCCTTTTTCAATATTATTGAAGCATTTATCAGGGTTATTGTCTCATGAGCGGATA
CATATTTGAATGTATTTAGAAAAATAAACAAATAGGGGTTCCGCGCACATTTCCCCGAAAAGTGCCACCT
GACGTCTAAGAAACCATTATTATCATGACATTAACCTATAAAAATAGGCGTATCACGAGGCCCTTTCGTC
TTCAAGAATTAGCTTGGCCATTGCATACGTTGTATCCATATCATAATATGTACATTTATATTGGCTCATG
TCCAACATTACCGCCATGTTGACATTGATTATTGACTAGTTATTAATAGTAATCAATTACGGGGTCATTA
GTTCATAGCCCATAT
